Addgene plasmid #237915: TRBV6-3
Purpose: Encodes TRBV6-3 allele and TRAC to generate TCRs via cloning
Depositing lab: Michael Birnbaum. Depositing organization: Massachusetts Institute of Technology. Publication: Scalable TCR synthesis and screening enable antigen reactivity mapping in vitiligo. Gaglione SA, Mukkamala RS, Krishna C, Smith BE, Wadsworth MH 2nd, Jelinsky SA, Perez CR, Schmidt-Hong L, Katz EL, Gellatly KJ, Ali LR, Shen J, Holec PV, Zhao QH, Chan AO, Xu EJK, Kravarik KM, Guzova JA, Dobson CS, Singh H, Garber M, Dougan M, Dougan SK, Harris JE, Winkler A, Birnbaum ME. Immunity. 2026 Feb 10;59(2):477-493.e9. doi: 10.1016/j.immuni.2026.01.001. Epub 2026 Jan 28. PubMed 41610844.
Backbone
  Vector backbone: pGGA-select
  Backbone manufacturer: Addgene Plasmid #195714
  Backbone size w/o insert (bp): 2518
  Vector type: Synthetic Biology
Growth in bacteria
  Bacterial resistance: Chloramphenicol, 25 μg/mL
  Growth temperature: 37°C
  Growth strain: DH5alpha
  Copy number: High Copy
Gene/Insert
  Gene/Insert name: TRBV6-3-TRAC
  Species: H. sapiens (human)
  Insert size (bp): 397
  Mutation: None
  Entrez Gene: TRBV6-3 (a.k.a. TCRBV13S9/13S2A1T, TCRBV6S3, TRBV63)
  Cloning method: Unknown
Terms and licenses: Academic/Nonprofit Terms; Industry Terms: Not Available to Industry
Depositor comments: Please visit https://doi.org/10.1101/2025.04.24.649726 for bioRxiv preprint.
How to cite: TRBV6-3 was a gift from Michael Birnbaum (Addgene plasmid # 237915 ; http://n2t.net/addgene:237915 ; RRID:Addgene_237915)
