[The description below was written by a language model from this plasmid's Addgene catalogue record and pLannotate feature annotations shown in this document.]
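Description:
TRBV6-3 is a small bacterial parts plasmid built on the pGGA-select backbone, classified as a synthetic biology vector and intended as a modular donor for assembling human T cell receptor genes by cloning. It is maintained in E. coli at high copy through a ColE1/pUC-type origin and selected with chloramphenicol via a cat gene driven by its native cat promoter. The annotation also picks up a fragment of the AmpR promoter, with no associated bla coding sequence. T7 and SP6 phage promoters flank the insert region, as is common for cloning backbones, where they can serve as sequencing or in vitro transcription handles. No mammalian promoter, polyadenylation signal or viral element is annotated, so the plasmid is a storage and assembly vector rather than an expression construct.

The payload is a human TRBV6-3–TRAC insert, carrying a T cell receptor beta-chain variable gene segment together with sequence from the alpha-chain constant region. In the feature table the V segment is labelled as a TRBV6-5 fragment. This most likely reflects the automated annotation matching a closely related TRBV6 family member, and the catalogue identifies the allele as unmutated TRBV6-3. A TRAC fragment lies a short distance downstream and runs across the numbering origin of the circular sequence. The two annotated fragments together span more than the 397 bp listed as the insert size, a discrepancy the record does not explain.

The record does not state the cloning method, the nature of the junction between the two segments, or how the other receptor components are supplied. The stated purpose is to provide these pieces for generating full TCRs, in the context of scalable TCR synthesis and antigen-reactivity screening.
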