Features (pLannotate 1.2.2; 8 found; start..end, strand, type, name):
    437..455     -  promoter       T7 promoter: promoter for bacteriophage T7 RNA polymerase
    465..522     +  promoter       AmpR promoter (fragment): bla
    569..1225    -  CDS            cat: CAT_ECOLX - Experimental evidence at protein level: Swiss-Prot protein existence level 1. This enzyme is an effector of chloramphenicol resistance in bacteria. From Escherichia coli. This protein is used as a marker in many commonly used cloning vectors, such as pACYC184.
   1226..1328    -  promoter       cat promoter: promoter of the E. coli cat gene encoding chloramphenicol acetyltransferase
   1429..2017    +  rep_origin     ori: high-copy-number ColE1/pMB1/pBR322/pUC origin of replication
   2447..2465    +  promoter       SP6 promoter: promoter for bacteriophage SP6 RNA polymerase
   2519..2836    +  CDS            TRBV6-5 (fragment): TVB65_HUMAN - Experimental evidence at protein level: Swiss-Prot protein existence level 1. V region of the variable domain of T cell receptor (TR) beta chain that participates in the antigen recognition (PubMed:24600447). Alpha-beta T cell receptors are antigen specific receptors which are essential to the immune response and are present on the cell surface of T lymphocytes. Recognize peptide-major histocompatibility (MH) (pMH) complexes that are displayed by antigen presenting cells (APC), a prerequisite for efficient T cell adaptive immunity against pathogens (PubMed:25493333). Binding of a
   2910..390     +  CDS            TRAC (fragment) (across the origin): TRAC_HUMAN - Also known as TCRA. Experimental evidence at protein level: Swiss-Prot protein existence level 1. Constant region of T cell receptor (TR) alpha chain (PubMed:24600447). Alpha-beta T cell receptors are antigen specific receptors which are essential to the immune response and are present on the cell surface of T lymphocytes. Recognize peptide-major histocompatibility (MH) (pMH) complexes that are displayed by antigen presenting cells (APC), a prerequisite for efficient T cell adaptive immunity against pathogens (PubMed:25493333). Binding of alpha-beta TR to pMH complex initiates TR-
>Addgene plasmid #237915 | TRBV6-3 | addgene full sequence | sequence record 486350 | Addgene NGS Result
CTGAGAGACTCTAAATCCAGTGACAAGTCTGTCTGCCTATTCACCGATTTTGATTCTCAAACAAATGTGT
CACAAAGTAAGGATTCTGACGTCTATATCACAGACAAAACTGTGCTAGACATGAGGTCTATGGACTTCAA
GAGCAACAGTGCTGTGGCCTGGAGCAACAAATCTGACTTTGCATGTGCAAACGCCTTCAACAACAGCATT
ATTCCAGAAGATACCTTCTTCCCCAGCCCAGAAAGTTCCTGTGATGTCAAGCTGGTCGAGAAATCTTTTG
AAACAGATACGAACCTAAACTTTCAAAACCTGTCAGTGATTGGGTTCCGAATCCTCCTCCTGAAAGTGGC
CGGGTTTAATCTGCTCATGACGCTGCGGCTGTGGTCCAGCTGAGGAATTCATCAGAAGAGCCTCGAGGCG
GCCGCATGTGAGTCTCCCTATAGTGAGTCGTATTAATTTCGCGGGCGGAACCCCTATTTGTTTATTTTTC
TAAATACATTCAAATATGTATCCGCTCATGAGTAGCACCAGGCGTTTAAGGGCACCAATAACTGCCTTAA
AAAAATTACGCCCCGCCCTGCCACTCATCGCAGTACTGTTGTAATTCATTAAGCATTCTGCCGACATGGA
AGCCATCACAAACGGCATGATGAACCTGAATCGCCAGCGGCATCAGCACCTTGTCGCCTTGCGTATAATA
TTTGCCCATGGTGAAAACGGGGGCGAAGAAGTTGTCCATATTGGCCACGTTTAAATCAAAACTGGTGAAA
CTCACCCAGGGATTGGCTGAGACAAAAAACATATTCTCAATAAACCCTTTAGGGAAATAGGCCAGGTTTT
CACCGTAACACGCCACATCTTGCGAATATATGTGTAGAAACTGCCGGAAATCGTCGTGGTATTCACTCCA
GAGCGATGAAAACGTTTCAGTTTGCTCATGGAAAACGGTGTAACAAGGGTGAACACTATCCCATATCACC
AGCTCACCGTCTTTCATTGCCATACGAAATTCCGGATGAGCATTCATCAGGCGGGCAAGAATGTGAATAA
AGGCCGGATAAAACTTGTGCTTATTTTTCTTTACGGTCTTTAAAAAGGCCGTAATATCCAGCTGAACGGT
CTGGTTATAGGTACATTGAGCAACTGACTGAAATGCCTCAAAATGTTCTTTACGATGCCATTGGGATATA
TCAACGGTGGTATATCCAGTGATTTTTTTCTCCATTTTAGCTTCCTTAGCTCCTGAAAATCTCGATAACT
CAAAAAATACGCCCGGTAGTGATCTTATTTCATTATGGTGAAAGTTGGAACCTCTTACGTGCCGATCAAA
GTCTCATTTTCGCCAAAAGTTGTCATGACCAAAATCCCTTAACGTGAGTTTTCGTTCCACTGAGCGTCAG
ACCCCGTAGAAAAGATCAAAGGATCTTCTTGAGATCCTTTTTTTCTGCGCGTAATCTGCTGCTTGCAAAC
AAAAAAACCACCGCTACCAGCGGTGGTTTGTTTGCCGGATCAAGAGCTACCAACTCTTTTTCCGAAGGTA
ACTGGCTTCAGCAGAGCGCAGATACCAAATACTGTTCTTCTAGTGTAGCCGTAGTTAGGCCACCACTTCA
AGAACTCTGTAGCACCGCCTACATACCTCGCTCTGCTAATCCTGTTACCAGTGGCTGCTGCCAGTGGCGA
TAAGTCGTGTCTTACCGGGTTGGACTCAAGACGATAGTTACCGGATAAGGCGCAGCGGTCGGGCTGAACG
GGGGGTTCGTGCACACAGCCCAGCTTGGAGCGAACGACCTACACCGAACTGAGATACCTACAGCGTGAGC
TATGAGAAAGCGCCACGCTTCCCGAAGGGAGAAAGGCGGACAGGTATCCGGTAAGCGGCAGGGTCGGAAC
AGGAGAGCGCACGAGGGAGCTTCCAGGGGGAAACGCCTGGTATCTTTATAGTCCTGTCGGGTTTCGCCAC
CTCTGACTTGAGCGTCGATTTTTGTGATGCTCGTCAGGGGGGCGGAGCCTATGGAAAAACGCCAGCAATG
CGGCCTTTTTACGGTTCCTGGCCTTTTGCTGGCCTTTTGCTCACATGTTCTTTCCTGCGTTATCCCCTGA
TTCTGTGGATAACCGTATTACCGCCTTTGAGTGAGCTGATACCGCTCGCCGCAGCCGAACGACCGAGCGC
AGCGAGTCAGTGAGCGAGGAAGCCGAAAAATCAATAATCAGACAACAAGATGTGCGAACTCGATATTTTA
CACGACTCTCTTTACCAATTCTGCCCCGAATTACACTTAAAACGACTCAACAGCTTAACGTTGGCTTGCC
ACGCATTACTTGACTGTAAAACTCTCACTCTTACCGAACTTGGCCGTAACCTGCCAACCAAAGCGAGAAC
AAAACATAACATCAAACGAATCGACCGATTGTTAGGTAATCGTCACTTGCAGGAAGGTTTAAACGCATTT
AGGTGACACTATAGAAGTGTGTATCGCTCGAGGCTCTTCAGCATCTAGAGCCACCGGCATGAGCCACCAT
GAGCCTCGGGCTCCTGTGCTGTGGGGCCTTTTCTCTCCTGTGGGCAGGTCCAGTGAATGCTGGTGTCACT
CAGACCCCAAAATTCCGGGTCTTGAAAACGGGACAGAGCATGACACTGCTGTGTGCCCAGGATATGAACC
ATGAATACATGTACTGGTATCGACAAGACCCAGGCATGGGGCTGAGGCTGATTCATTACTCAGTTGGTGA
GGGTACAACTGCCAAAGGAGAGGTCCCTGATGGCTACAATGTCTCCAGATTAAAAAAACAGAATTTCCTG
CTGGGGTTGGAGTCGGCTGCTCCCTCCCAAACATCATAGTCTTCGTCACGAGACGTAATGGAGACCATGC
GATATCCGTAGGTCTCGAAACCGTCTCGGGGTGAAGACATACCAA
